Addgene plasmid #219005: SFFV-MITF-Brd 22
Purpose: Transcription factor MITF with a specific barcode assigned.
Depositing lab: Filipe Pereira. Depositing organization: Center for Neuroscience and Cell Biology, University of Coimbra. Publication: A combinatorial transcription factor screening platform for immune cell reprogramming. Kurochkin I, Altman AR, Caiado I, Pertiga-Cabral D, Halitzki E, Minaeva M, Zimmermannova O, Henriques-Oliveira L, Klein D, Nair M, Oliveira D, Cajal LR, Knittel R, Feick C, Ringner M, Martin M, Cirovic B, Pires CF, Rosa FF, Sitnicka E, Theis FJ, Pereira CF. Cell Syst. 2026 Jan 21;17(1):101457. doi: 10.1016/j.cels.2025.101457. Epub 2026 Jan 14. PubMed 41539305.
Backbone
  Vector backbone: SFFV-MCS
  Backbone size w/o insert (bp): 6638
  Vector type: Lentiviral
Growth in bacteria
  Bacterial resistance: Ampicillin, 100 μg/mL
  Growth temperature: 37°C
  Growth strain: NEB Stable
  Copy number: High Copy
Gene/Insert
  Gene/Insert name: MITF
  Species: H. sapiens (human)
  Insert size (bp): 276
  Entrez Gene: MITF (a.k.a. CMM8, COMMAD, MI, MITF-A, WS2, WS2A, bHLHe32)
  Promoter: The spleen focus-forming virus (SFFV) promoter
  Cloning method: Restriction Enzyme; 5′ cloning site Bsp119I (not destroyed); 3′ cloning site BstHI (not destroyed)
Terms and licenses: Academic/Nonprofit Terms; Industry Terms: Not Available to Industry
Depositor comments: Barcode sequence cloned into XbaI restriction site. Design of plasmid is as follows: SFFV-[TF sequence]-WPRE-[Barcode sequence].
How to cite: SFFV-MITF-Brd 22 was a gift from Filipe Pereira (Addgene plasmid # 219005 ; http://n2t.net/addgene:219005 ; RRID:Addgene_219005)
