[The description below was written by a language model from this plasmid's Addgene catalogue record and pLannotate feature annotations shown in this document.]
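Description:
SFFV-MITF-Brd 22 is a lentiviral transfer plasmid built on the SFFV-MCS backbone, one member of a barcoded transcription factor collection made for combinatorial screening in immune cell reprogramming. It is propagated in E. coli through a high-copy ColE1/pUC-type origin with ampicillin selection (AmpR), and it retains pBluescript-derived remnants such as an f1 origin, lacZα and lac promoter fragments, and T7/T3 promoters. The viral portion has a third-generation, self-inactivating layout. An RSV promoter drives a truncated HIV-1 5' LTR, followed by the Ψ packaging signal with a gag fragment, the RRE for Rev-dependent export of the genomic RNA, and the cPPT/CTS. The ΔU3 3' LTR then closes the genome, with an SV40 poly(A) signal and SV40 origin sequence lying downstream. No mammalian selection marker or fluorescent reporter appears in the feature table.

The payload is human MITF, a bHLH transcription factor best known for regulating melanocyte development genes, placed between flanking multiple cloning site remnants under the spleen focus-forming virus (SFFV) promoter, which gives strong expression in haematopoietic and other cell types. A WPRE follows the insert to enhance transcript stability and expression. According to the depositor, a construct-specific barcode sits after the WPRE at an XbaI site, so it is carried in the 3' end of the transcript and can identify which factor a transduced cell received in pooled or single-cell readouts. The barcode itself is not annotated in the feature table. The recorded insert size is only 276 bp, and the annotation detects just a roughly 230 bp MITF fragment. This is far shorter than a full-length MITF coding sequence, and the record does not explain the discrepancy, so the insert should be checked before assuming it encodes the complete protein.
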