Features (pLannotate 1.2.2; 29 found; start..end, strand, type, name):
     94..112     -  promoter       T7 promoter: promoter for bacteriophage T7 RNA polymerase
    120..275     +  CDS            lacZα (fragment): LacZα fragment of β-galactosidase; lacZ fragment
    280..708     +  rep_origin     f1 ori (sequence partly withheld): f1 bacteriophage origin of replication; arrow indicates direction of (+) strand synthesis
    761..865     +  promoter       AmpR promoter: bla
    866..1726    +  CDS            AmpR: β-lactamase; bla; confers resistance to ampicillin, carbenicillin, and related antibiotics
   1897..2485    +  rep_origin     ori: high-copy-number ColE1/pMB1/pBR322/pUC origin of replication
   2668..2760    +  CDS            lacI (fragment): lac repressor; lacI; The lac repressor binds to the lac operator to inhibit transcription in E. coli. This inhibition can be relieved by adding lactose or isopropyl-β-D-thiogalactopyranoside (IPTG).
   2773..2794    +  protein_bind   CAP binding site: CAP binding activates transcription in the presence of cAMP. E. coli catabolite activator protein
   2809..2839    +  promoter       lac promoter: promoter for the E. coli lac operon
   2847..2863    +  protein_bind   lac operator: The lac repressor binds to the lac operator to inhibit transcription in E. coli. This inhibition can be relieved by adding lactose or isopropyl-β-D-thiogalactopyranoside (IPTG). lac repressor encoded by lacI
   2908..2926    +  promoter       T3 promoter: promoter for bacteriophage T3 RNA polymerase
   2954..3180    +  promoter       RSV promoter: Rous sarcoma virus enhancer/promoter
   3181..3361    +  LTR            5' LTR (truncated): truncated 5' long terminal repeat (LTR) from HIV-1
   3408..3533    +  misc_feature   HIV-1 Ψ: packaging signal of human immunodeficiency virus type 1
   3517..3880    +  CDS            HIV-1 gag (fragment): gag protein from human immunodeficiency virus 1; gag
   4026..4259    +  misc_feature   RRE: The Rev response element (RRE) of HIV-1 allows for Rev-dependent mRNA export from the nucleus to the cytoplasm.
   4636..4736    +  CDS            Rev (fragment): human immunodeficiency virus 1 (HIV-1) Rev protein; rev; enhances nuclear export of unspliced and incompletely spliced viral mRNAs
   4755..4872    +  misc_feature   cPPT/CTS: central polypurine tract and central termination sequence of HIV-1
   4906..5307    +  promoter       SFFV promoter: spleen focus-forming virus long terminal repeat (LTR) promoter
   5317..5340    +  misc_feature   MCS (fragment): pBluescript multiple cloning site
   5395..5625    +  CDS            MITF (fragment): MITF_HUMAN - Also known as BHLHE32. Experimental evidence at protein level: Swiss-Prot protein existence level 1. Transcription factor that regulates the expression of genes with essential roles in cell differentiation, proliferation and survival. Binds to M-boxes (5'-TCATGTG-3') and symmetrical DNA sequences (E-boxes) (5'-CACGTG-3') found in the promoters of target genes, such as BCL2 and tyrosinase (TYR). Plays an important role in melanocyte development by regulating the expression of tyrosinase (TYR) and tyrosinase-related protein 1 (TYRP1). Plays a critical role in the differentiation of
   5648..5673    +  misc_feature   MCS (fragment): pBluescript multiple cloning site
   5673..5732    +  CDS            S (fragment): HBSAG_WHV6 - Experimental evidence at transcript level: Swiss-Prot protein existence level 2. The middle envelope protein plays an important role in the budding of the virion. It is involved in the induction of budding in a nucleocapsid independent way. In this process the majority of envelope proteins bud to form subviral lipoprotein particles of 22 nm of diameter that do not contain a nucleocapsid (By similarity). From Woodchuck hepatitis B virus (isolate w64/pWS23) (WHV).
   5864..6267    +  misc_feature   WPRE: woodchuck hepatitis virus posttranscriptional regulatory element
   6325..6384    +  CDS            nef (fragment): NEF_HV1Z2 - Experimental evidence at protein level: Swiss-Prot protein existence level 1. Extracellular Nef protein targets CD4(+) T-lymphocytes for apoptosis by interacting with CXCR4 surface receptors. From Human immunodeficiency virus type 1 group M subtype D (isolate Z2/CDC-Z34) (HIV-1).
   6386..6619    +  LTR            3' LTR (ΔU3): self-inactivating 3' long terminal repeat (LTR) from HIV-1
   6691..6812    +  polyA_signal   SV40 poly(A) signal: SV40 polyadenylation signal
   6831..6852    +  rep_origin     SV40 ori (fragment): SV40 origin of replication
   6852..73      +  rep_origin     SV40 ori (across the origin): SV40 origin of replication
>Addgene plasmid #219005 | SFFV-MITF-Brd 22 | addgene full sequence | sequence record 448859 | Addgene NGS Result
ATTTATGCAGAGGCCGAGGCCGCCTCGGCCTCTGAGCTATTCCAGAAGTAGTGAGGAGGCTTTTTTGGAG
GCCTAGGGACGTACCCAATTCGCCCTATAGTGAGTCGTATTACGCGCGCTCACTGGCCGTCGTTTTACAA
CGTCGTGACTGGGAAAACCCTGGCGTTACCCAACTTAATCGCCTTGCAGCACATCCCCCTTTCGCCAGCT
GGCGTAATAGCGAAGAGGCCCGCACCGATCGCCCTTCCCAACAGTTGCGCAGCCTGAATGGCGAATGGG
[124 nt withheld, positions 280-403]
C
[91 nt withheld, positions 405-495]
A
[49 nt withheld, positions 497-545]
CCTTTGACGTTGGAGTCCACGTTCTTT
[37 nt withheld, positions 573-609]
ACCCTATCTCGGTCTATTCTTTTGATTTATAAGGGATTTTGCCGATTTCGGCCTATTGGTTAAAAAATGA
GCTGATTTAACAAAAATTTAACGCGAATTTTAACAAAATATTAACGCTTACAATTTAGGTGGCACTTTTC
GGGGAAATGTGCGCGGAACCCCTATTTGTTTATTTTTCTAAATACATTCAAATATGTATCCGCTCATGAG
ACAATAACCCTGATAAATGCTTCAATAATATTGAAAAAGGAAGAGTATGAGTATTCAACATTTCCGTGTC
GCCCTTATTCCCTTTTTTGCGGCATTTTGCCTTCCTGTTTTTGCTCACCCAGAAACGCTGGTGAAAGTAA
AAGATGCTGAAGATCAGTTGGGTGCACGAGTGGGTTACATCGAACTGGATCTCAACAGCGGTAAGATCCT
TGAGAGTTTTCGCCCCGAAGAACGTTTTCCAATGATGAGCACTTTTAAAGTTCTGCTATGTGGCGCGGTA
TTATCCCGTATTGACGCCGGGCAAGAGCAACTCGGTCGCCGCATACACTATTCTCAGAATGACTTGGTTG
AGTACTCACCAGTCACAGAAAAGCATCTTACGGATGGCATGACAGTAAGAGAATTATGCAGTGCTGCCAT
AACCATGAGTGATAACACTGCGGCCAACTTACTTCTGACAACGATCGGAGGACCGAAGGAGCTAACCGCT
TTTTTGCACAACATGGGGGATCATGTAACTCGCCTTGATCGTTGGGAACCGGAGCTGAATGAAGCCATAC
CAAACGACGAGCGTGACACCACGATGCCTGTAGCAATGGCAACAACGTTGCGCAAACTATTAACTGGCGA
ACTACTTACTCTAGCTTCCCGGCAACAATTAATAGACTGGATGGAGGCGGATAAAGTTGCAGGACCACTT
CTGCGCTCGGCCCTTCCGGCTGGCTGGTTTATTGCTGATAAATCTGGAGCCGGTGAGCGTGGGTCTCGCG
GTATCATTGCAGCACTGGGGCCAGATGGTAAGCCCTCCCGTATCGTAGTTATCTACACGACGGGGAGTCA
GGCAACTATGGATGAACGAAATAGACAGATCGCTGAGATAGGTGCCTCACTGATTAAGCATTGGTAACTG
TCAGACCAAGTTTACTCATATATACTTTAGATTGATTTAAAACTTCATTTTTAATTTAAAAGGATCTAGG
TGAAGATCCTTTTTGATAATCTCATGACCAAAATCCCTTAACGTGAGTTTTCGTTCCACTGAGCGTCAGA
CCCCGTAGAAAAGATCAAAGGATCTTCTTGAGATCCTTTTTTTCTGCGCGTAATCTGCTGCTTGCAAACA
AAAAAACCACCGCTACCAGCGGTGGTTTGTTTGCCGGATCAAGAGCTACCAACTCTTTTTCCGAAGGTAA
CTGGCTTCAGCAGAGCGCAGATACCAAATACTGTTCTTCTAGTGTAGCCGTAGTTAGGCCACCACTTCAA
GAACTCTGTAGCACCGCCTACATACCTCGCTCTGCTAATCCTGTTACCAGTGGCTGCTGCCAGTGGCGAT
AAGTCGTGTCTTACCGGGTTGGACTCAAGACGATAGTTACCGGATAAGGCGCAGCGGTCGGGCTGAACGG
GGGGTTCGTGCACACAGCCCAGCTTGGAGCGAACGACCTACACCGAACTGAGATACCTACAGCGTGAGCT
ATGAGAAAGCGCCACGCTTCCCGAAGGGAGAAAGGCGGACAGGTATCCGGTAAGCGGCAGGGTCGGAACA
GGAGAGCGCACGAGGGAGCTTCCAGGGGGAAACGCCTGGTATCTTTATAGTCCTGTCGGGTTTCGCCACC
TCTGACTTGAGCGTCGATTTTTGTGATGCTCGTCAGGGGGGCGGAGCCTATGGAAAAACGCCAGCAACGC
GGCCTTTTTACGGTTCCTGGCCTTTTGCTGGCCTTTTGCTCACATGTTCTTTCCTGCGTTATCCCCTGAT
TCTGTGGATAACCGTATTACCGCCTTTGAGTGAGCTGATACCGCTCGCCGCAGCCGAACGACCGAGCGCA
GCGAGTCAGTGAGCGAGGAAGCGGAAGAGCGCCCAATACGCAAACCGCCTCTCCCCGCGCGTTGGCCGAT
TCATTAATGCAGCTGGCACGACAGGTTTCCCGACTGGAAAGCGGGCAGTGAGCGCAACGCAATTAATGTG
AGTTAGCTCACTCATTAGGCACCCCAGGCTTTACACTTTATGCTTCCGGCTCGTATGTTGTGTGGAATTG
TGAGCGGATAACAATTTCACACAGGAAACAGCTATGACCATGATTACGCCAAGCGCGCAATTAACCCTCA
CTAAAGGGAACAAAAGCTGGAGCTGCAAGCTTAATGTAGTCTTATGCAATACTCTTGTAGTCTTGCAACA
TGGTAACGATGAGTTAGCAACATGCCTTACAAGGAGAGAAAAAGCACCGTGCATGCCGATTGGTGGAAGT
AAGGTGGTACGATCGTGCCTTATTAGGAAGGCAACAGACGGGTCTGACATGGATTGGACGAACCACTGAA
TTGCCGCATTGCAGAGATATTGTATTTAAGTGCCTAGCTCGATACATAAACGGGTCTCTCTGGTTAGACC
AGATCTGAGCCTGGGAGCTCTCTGGCTAACTAGGGAACCCACTGCTTAAGCCTCAATAAAGCTTGCCTTG
AGTGCTTCAAGTAGTGTGTGCCCGTCTGTTGTGTGACTCTGGTAACTAGAGATCCCTCAGACCCTTTTAG
TCAGTGTGGAAAATCTCTAGCAGTGGCGCCCGAACAGGGACTTGAAAGCGAAAGGGAAACCAGAGGAGCT
CTCTCGACGCAGGACTCGGCTTGCTGAAGCGCGCACGGCAAGAGGCGAGGGGCGGCGACTGGTGAGTACG
CCAAAAATTTTGACTAGCGGAGGCTAGAAGGAGAGAGATGGGTGCGAGAGCGTCAGTATTAAGCGGGGGA
GAATTAGATCGCGATGGGAAAAAATTCGGTTAAGGCCAGGGGGAAAGAAAAAATATAAATTAAAACATAT
AGTATGGGCAAGCAGGGAGCTAGAACGATTCGCAGTTAATCCTGGCCTGTTAGAAACATCAGAAGGCTGT
AGACAAATACTGGGACAGCTACAACCATCCCTTCAGACAGGATCAGAAGAACTTAGATCATTATATAATA
CAGTAGCAACCCTCTATTGTGTGCATCAAAGGATAGAGATAAAAGACACCAAGGAAGCTTTAGACAAGAT
AGAGGAAGAGCAAAACAAAAGTAAGACCACCGCACAGCAAGCGGCCGCTGATCTTCAGACCTGGAGGAGG
AGATATGAGGGACAATTGGAGAAGTGAATTATATAAATATAAAGTAGTAAAAATTGAACCATTAGGAGTA
GCACCCACCAAGGCAAAGAGAAGAGTGGTGCAGAGAGAAAAAAGAGCAGTGGGAATAGGAGCTTTGTTCC
TTGGGTTCTTGGGAGCAGCAGGAAGCACTATGGGCGCAGCGTCAATGACGCTGACGGTACAGGCCAGACA
ATTATTGTCTGGTATAGTGCAGCAGCAGAACAATTTGCTGAGGGCTATTGAGGCGCAACAGCATCTGTTG
CAACTCACAGTCTGGGGCATCAAGCAGCTCCAGGCAAGAATCCTGGCTGTGGAAAGATACCTAAAGGATC
AACAGCTCCTGGGGATTTGGGGTTGCTCTGGAAAACTCATTTGCACCACTGCTGTGCCTTGGAATGCTAG
TTGGAGTAATAAATCTCTGGAACAGATTTGGAATCACACGACCTGGATGGAGTGGGACAGAGAAATTAAC
AATTACACAAGCTTAATACACTCCTTAATTGAAGAATCGCAAAACCAGCAAGAAAAGAATGAACAAGAAT
TATTGGAATTAGATAAATGGGCAAGTTTGTGGAATTGGTTTAACATAACAAATTGGCTGTGGTATATAAA
ATTATTCATAATGATAGTAGGAGGCTTGGTAGGTTTAAGAATAGTTTTTGCTGTACTTTCTATAGTGAAT
AGAGTTAGGCAGGGATATTCACCATTATCGTTTCAGACCCACCTCCCAACCCCGAGGGGACCCGACAGGC
CCGAAGGAATAGAAGAAGAAGGTGGAGAGAGAGACAGAGACAGATCCATTCGATTAGTGAACGGATCTCG
ACGGTATCGGTTAACTTTTAAAAGAAAAGGGGGGATTGGGGGGTACAGTGCAGGGGAAAGAATAGTAGAC
ATAATAGCAACAGACATACAAACTAAAGAATTACAAAAACAAATTACAAAAATTCAAAATTTTATCGATC
ACGAGACTAGCCTCGAGCTGGCTGCAGTAACGCCATTTTGCAAGGCATGGAAAAATACCAAACCAAGAAT
AGAGAAGTTCAGATCAAGGGCGGGTACATGAAAATAGCTAACGTTGGGCCAAACAGGATATCTGCGGTGA
GCAGTTTCGGCCCCGGCCCGGGGCCAAGAACAGATGGTCACCGCAGTTTCGGCCCCGGCCCGAGGCCAAG
AACAGATGGTCCCCAGATATGGCCCAACCCTCAGCAGTTTCTTAAGACCCATCAGATGTTTCCAGGCTCC
CCCAAGGACCTGAAATGACCCTGCGCCTTATTTGAATTAACCAATCAGCCTGCTTCTCGCTTCTGTTCGC
GCGCTTCTGCTTCCCGAGCTCTATAAAAGAGCTCACAACCCCTCACTCGGCGCGCCAGTCCTCCGACAGA
CTGAGTCGGCCGGTCGAATCAAGCTTATCGATACCGTCGACGGATCCGCTAGCCCGCGGTTCGAAATGCT
GGAAATGCTAGAATATAATCACTATCAGGTGCAGACCCACCTCGAAAACCCCACCAAGTACCACATACAG
CAAGCCCAACGGCAGCAGGTAAAGCAGTACCTTTCTACCACTTTAGCAAATAAACATGCCAACCAAGTCC
TGAGCTTGCCATGTCCAAACCAGCCTGGCGATCATGTCATGCCACCGGTGCCGGGGAGCAGCGCACCCAA
CAGCCCCATGGCTATGCTTACGCTTAACTCCAACTGTGAAAAAGAGTTTATGAAGCAGTGAACCGGTCGG
ATCCCCCGGGCTGCAGGAATTCGAGCATCTTACCGCCATTTATTCCCATATTTGTTCTGTTTTTCTTGAT
TTGGGTATACATTTAAATGTTAATAAAACAAAATGGTGGGGCAATCATTTACATTTTTAGGGATATGTAA
TTACTAGTTCAGGTGTATTGCCACAAGACAAACATGTTAAGAAACTTTCCCGTTATTTACGCTCTGTTCC
TGTTAATCAACCTCTGGATTACAAAATTTGTGAAAGATTGACTGATATTCTTAACTATGTTGCTCCTTTT
ACGCTGTGTGGATATGCTGCTTTAATGCCTCTGTATCATGCTATTGCTTCCCGTACGGCTTTCGTTTTCT
CCTCCTTGTATAAATCCTGGTTGCTGTCTCTTTATGAGGAGTTGTGGCCCGTTGTCCGTCAACGTGGCGT
GGTGTGCTCTGTGTTTGCTGACGCAACCCCCACTGGCTGGGGCATTGCCACCACCTGTCAACTCCTTTCT
GGGACTTTCGCTTTCCCCCTCCCGATCGCCACGGCAGAACTCATCGCCGCCTGCCTTGCCCGCTGCTGGA
CAGGGGCTAGGTTGCTGGGCACTGATAATTCCGTGGTGTTGTCGGGGAAGCTGACGTCCTTTGCAATTCG
ATATCAAGCTGTACCTTCTAGATGTACAATTTCATCAGCGCTTCTAGACCAATGACTTACAAGGCAGCTG
TAGATCTTAGCCACTTTTTAAAAGAAAAGGGGGGACTGGAAGGGCTAATTCACTCCCAACGAAGACAAGA
TCTGCTTTTTGCTTGTACTGGGTCTCTCTGGTTAGACCAGATCTGAGCCTGGGAGCTCTCTGGCTAACTA
GGGAACCCACTGCTTAAGCCTCAATAAAGCTTGCCTTGAGTGCTTCAAGTAGTGTGTGCCCGTCTGTTGT
GTGACTCTGGTAACTAGAGATCCCTCAGACCCTTTTAGTCAGTGTGGAAAATCTCTAGCAGTAGTAGTTC
ATGTCATCTTATTATTCAGTATTTATAACTTGCAAAGAAATGAATATCAGAGAGTGAGAGGAACTTGTTT
ATTGCAGCTTATAATGGTTACAAATAAAGCAATAGCATCACAAATTTCACAAATAAAGCATTTTTTTCAC
TGCATTCTAGTTGTGGTTTGTCCAAACTCATCAATGTATCTTATCATGTCTGGCTCTAGCTATCCCGCCC
CTAACTCCGCCCATCCCGCCCCTAACTCCGCCCAGTTCCGCCCATTCTCCGCCCCATGGCTGACTAATTT
TTTTT
