>Addgene plasmid #219005 | SFFV-MITF-Brd 22 | depositor partial sequence | sequence record 427495 | TF ORF
ATGCTGGAAATGCTAGAATATAATCACTATCAGGTGCAGACCCACCTCGAAAACCCCACCAAGTACCACA
TACAGCAAGCCCAACGGCAGCAGGTAAAGCAGTACCTTTCTACCACTTTAGCAAATAAACATGCCAACCA
AGTCCTGAGCTTGCCATGTCCAAACCAGCCTGGCGATCATGTCATGCCACCGGTGCCGGGGAGCAGCGCA
CCCAACAGCCCCATGGCTATGCTTACGCTTAACTCCAACTGTGAAAAAGAGTTTATGAAGCAGTGA
