>Addgene plasmid #219005 | SFFV-MITF-Brd 22 | depositor partial sequence | sequence record 427496 | Barcode sequence
TGTACAATTTCATCAGCGCT
